>Addgene plasmid #178868 | pCMV-PB1-AG-FRB-TEVcs-mTagBFP2-HA | addgene full sequence | sequence record 355800 | Addgene NGS Result
CGTTACATAACTTACGGTAAATGGCCCGCCTGGCTGACCGCCCAACGACCCCCGCCCATTGACGTCAATA
ATGACGTATGTTCCCATAGTAACGCCAATAGGGACTTTCCATTGACGTCAATGGGTGGAGTATTTACGGT
AAACTGCCCACTTGGCAGTACATCAAGTGTATCATATGCCAAGTACGCCCCCTATTGACGTCAATGACGG
TAAATGGCCCGCCTGGCATTATGCCCAGTACATGACCTTATGGGACTTTCCTACTTGGCAGTACATCTAC
GTATTAGTCATCGCTATTACCATGGTGATGCGGTTTTGGCAGTACATCAATGGGCGTGGATAGCGGTTTG
ACTCACGGGGATTTCCAAGTCTCCACCCCATTGACGTCAATGGGAGTTTGTTTTGGCACCAAAATCAACG
GGACTTTCCAAAATGTCGTAACAACTCCGCCCCATTGACGCAAATGGGCGGTAGGCGTGTACGGTGGGAG
GTCTATATAAGCAGAGCTGGTTTAGTGAACCGTCAGATCCGCTAGCATTGCCACCATGGCGTCGCTCACC
GTGAAGGCCTACCTTCTGGGCAAGGAGGACGCGGCGCGCGAGATTCGCCGCTTCAGCTTCTGTTGCAGCC
CCGAGCCTGAGGCGGAAGCCGAGGCTGCGGCGGGTCCGGGACCCTGCGAGCGGCTGCTGAGCCGGGTGGC
CGCCCTGTTCCCCGCGCTGCGGCCTGGCGGCTTCCAGGCGCACTACCGCGATGAGGACGGGGACTTGGTT
GCCTTTTCCAGTGACGAGGAATTGACAATGGCCATGTCCTACGTGAAGGATGACATCTTCCGAATCTACA
TTAAAGAGAAAACCGGTTCTGGGAGTGGCGGTAGTGGTGCTGGAGGCAGCGCAGGCTCTGGAGCAGGCGG
CAGTGCCGGAAGTGGCGCTGGAGGGTCTGCCGGATCTGGAGCCGGTGGTTCTGCCGGCTCCGGCGCTGGT
GGGAGCGCTTCCGGAAGTAGTCCCGGTTCTGGGAGTGGCGGTAGTGGTGCTGGAGGCAGCGCAGGCTCTG
GAGCAGGCGGCAGTGCCGGAAGTGGCGCTGGAGGGTCTGCCGGATCTGGAGCCGGTGGTTCTGCCGGCTC
CGGCGCTGGTGGGAGCGCTTCCGGAAGTAGTCCCGGTAATTCCGCTGACGGCGGCGGAGGATCGGGTGGT
AGTGGTGGTTCAGGAGGAGGATCGACCCAAGGAGGATCCATGGTGAGCGTGATCAAGCCCGAGATGAAGA
TCAAGCTGTGCATGAGGGGCACCGTGAACGGCCACAACTTCGTGATCGAGGGCGAGGGCAAGGGCAACCC
CTACGAGGGCACCCAGATCCTGGACCTGAACGTGACCGAGGGCGCCCCCCTGCCCTTCGCCTACGACATC
CTGACCACCGTGTTCCAGTACGGCAACAGGGCCTTCACCAAGTACCCCGCCGACATCCAGGACTACTTCA
AGCAGACCTTCCCCGAGGGCTACCACTGGGAGAGGAGCATGACCTACGAGGACCAGGGCATCTGCACCGC
CACCAGCAACATCAGCATGAGGGGCGACTGCTTCTTCTACGACATCAGGTTCGACGGCGTGAACTTCCCC
CCCAACGGCCCCGTGATGCAGAAGAAGACCCTGAAGTGGGAGCCCAGCACCGAGAAGATGTACGTGAGGG
ACGGCGTGCTGAAGGGCGACGTGAACATGGCCCTGCTGCTGGAGGGCGGCGGCCACTACAGGTGCGACTT
CAAGACCACCTACAAGGCCAAGAAGGACGTGAGGCTGCCCGACTACCACTTCGTGGACCACAGGATCGAG
ATCCTGAAGCACGACAAGGACTACAACAAGGTGAAGCTGTACGAGAACGCCGTGGCCAGGTACAGCATGC
TGCCCAGCCAGGCCAAGGGTACCGGAACTGCAGCAGAGAATTCGGGAAACTCGAGAACAAAGCTTATGAT
CCTCTGGCATGAGATGTGGCATGAAGGCCTGGAAGAGGCATCTCGTTTGTACTTTGGGGAAAGGAACGTG
AAAGGCATGTTTGAGGTGCTGGAGCCCTTGCATGCTATGATGGAACGGGGCCCCCAGACTCTGAAGGAAA
CATCCTTTAATCAGGCCTATGGTCGAGATTTAATGGAGGCCCAAGAGTGGTGCAGGAAGTACATGAAATC
AGGGAATGTCAAGGACCTCCTCCAAGCCTGGGACCTCTATTATCATGTGTTCCGACGAATCTCAAAGCCC
GGGGGTAGTGGTGCTGGCTCTGGTGCTGGTAGTGGCGCTGGTGAAAACCTGTATTTTCAGCTGGTCGATG
GTGGTAGTGCTGGTGGTTCCGGAGGTGTCGACATGGTGTCTAAGGGCGAAGAGCTGATTAAGGAGAACAT
GCACATGAAGCTGTACATGGAGGGCACCGTGGACAACCATCACTTCAAGTGCACATCCGAGGGCGAAGGC
AAGCCCTACGAGGGCACCCAGACCATGAGAATCAAGGTGGTCGAGGGCGGCCCTCTCCCCTTCGCCTTCG
ACATCCTGGCTACTAGCTTCCTCTACGGCAGCAAGACCTTCATCAACCACACCCAGGGCATCCCCGACTT
CTTCAAGCAGTCCTTCCCTGAGGGCTTCACATGGGAGAGAGTCACCACATACGAAGACGGGGGCGTGCTG
ACCGCTACCCAGGACACCAGCCTCCAGGACGGCTGCCTCATCTACAACGTCAAGATCAGAGGGGTGAACT
TCACATCCAACGGCCCTGTGATGCAGAAGAAAACACTCGGCTGGGAGGCCTTCACCGAGACGCTGTACCC
CGCTGACGGCGGCCTGGAAGGCAGAAACGACATGGCCCTGAAGCTCGTGGGCGGGAGCCATCTGATCGCA
AACGCCAAGACCACATATAGATCCAAGAAACCCGCTAAGAACCTCAAGATGCCTGGCGTCTACTATGTGG
ACTACAGACTGGAAAGAATCAAGGAGGCCAACAACGAGACCTACGTCGAGCAGCACGAGGTGGCAGTGGC
CAGATACTGCGACCTCCCTAGCAAACTGGGGCACAAGCTTAATAGATCCGGCTCTTACCCATACGATGTT
CCAGATTACGCTAGATCTTAAAAAGCGGCCGCGACTCTAGATCATAATCAGCCATACCACATTTGTAGAG
GTTTTACTTGCTTTAAAAAACCTCCCACACCTCCCCCTGAACCTGAAACATAAAATGAATGCAATTGTTG
TTGTTAACTTGTTTATTGCAGCTTATAATGGTTACAAATAAAGCAATAGCATCACAAATTTCACAAATAA
AGCATTTTTTTCACTGCATTCTAGTTGTGGTTTGTCCAAACTCATCAATGTATCTTAAGGCGTAAATTGT
AAGCGTTAATATTTTGTTAAAATTCGCGTTAAATTTTTGTTAAATCAGCTCATTTTTTAACCAATAGGCC
GAAATCGGCAAAATCCCTTATAAATCAAAAGAATAGACCGAGATAGGGT
[37 nt withheld, positions 3480-3516]
AAAGAACGTGGACTCCAACGTCAAAGG
[49 nt withheld, positions 3544-3592]
T
[91 nt withheld, positions 3594-3684]
G
[124 nt withheld, positions 3686-3809]
CAGGTGGCACTTTTCGGGGAAATGTGCGCGGAACCCCTATTTGTTTATTTTTCTAAATACATTCAAATAT
GTATCCGCTCATGAGACAATAACCCTGATAAATGCTTCAATAATATTGAAAAAGGAAGAGTCCTGAGGCG
GAAAGAACCAGCTGTGGAATGTGTGTCAGTTAGGGTGTGGAAAGTCCCCAGGCTCCCCAGCAGGCAGAAG
TATGCAAAGCATGCATCTCAATTAGTCAGCAACCAGGTGTGGAAAGTCCCCAGGCTCCCCAGCAGGCAGA
AGTATGCAAAGCATGCATCTCAATTAGTCAGCAACCATAGTCCCGCCCCTAACTCCGCCCATCCCGCCCC
TAACTCCGCCCAGTTCCGCCCATTCTCCGCCCCATGGCTGACTAATTTTTTTTATTTATGCAGAGGCCGA
GGCCGCCTCGGCCTCTGAGCTATTCCAGAAGTAGTGAGGAGGCTTTTTTGGAGGCCTAGGCTTTTGCAAA
GATCATCAAGAGACAGGATGAGGATCGTTTCGCATGATTGAACAAGATGGATTGCACGCAGGTTCTCCGG
CCGCTTGGGTGGAGAGGCTATTCGGCTATGACTGGGCACAACAGACAATCGGCTGCTCTGATGCCGCCGT
GTTCCGGCTGTCAGCGCAGGGGCGCCCGGTTCTTTTTGTCAAGACCGACCTGTCCGGTGCCCTGAATGAA
CTGCAAGACGAGGCAGCGCGGCTATCGTGGCTGGCCACGACGGGCGTTCCTTGCGCAGCTGTGCTCGACG
TTGTCACTGAAGCGGGAAGGGACTGGCTGCTATTGGGCGAAGTGCCGGGGCAGGATCTCCTGTCATCTCA
CCTTGCTCCTGCCGAGAAAGTATCCATCATGGCTGATGCAATGCGGCGGCTGCATACGCTTGATCCGGCT
ACCTGCCCATTCGACCACCAAGCGAAACATCGCATCGAGCGAGCACGTACTCGGATGGAAGCCGGTCTTG
TCGATCAGGATGATCTGGACGAAGAGCATCAGGGGCTCGCGCCAGCCGAACTGTTCGCCAGGCTCAAGGC
GAGCATGCCCGACGGCGAGGATCTCGTCGTGACCCATGGCGATGCCTGCTTGCCGAATATCATGGTGGAA
AATGGCCGCTTTTCTGGATTCATCGACTGTGGCCGGCTGGGTGTGGCGGACCGCTATCAGGACATAGCGT
TGGCTACCCGTGATATTGCTGAAGAGCTTGGCGGCGAATGGGCTGACCGCTTCCTCGTGCTTTACGGTAT
CGCCGCTCCCGATTCGCAGCGCATCGCCTTCTATCGCCTTCTTGACGAGTTCTTCTGAGCGGGACTCTGG
GGTTCGAAATGACCGACCAAGCGACGCCCAACCTGCCATCACGAGATTTCGATTCCACCGCCGCCTTCTA
TGAAAGGTTGGGCTTCGGAATCGTTTTCCGGGACGCCGGCTGGATGATCCTCCAGCGCGGGGATCTCATG
CTGGAGTTCTTCGCCCACCCTAGGGGGAGGCTAACTGAAACACGGAAGGAGACAATACCGGAAGGAACCC
GCGCTATGACGGCAATAAAAAGACAGAATAAAACGCACGGTGTTGGGTCGTTTGTTCATAAACGCGGGGT
TCGGTCCCAGGGCTGGCACTCTGTCGATACCCCACCGAGACCCCATTGGGGCCAATACGCCCGCGTTTCT
TCCTTTTCCCCACCCCACCCCCCAAGTTCGGGTGAAGGCCCAGGGCTCGCAGCCAACGTCGGGGCGGCAG
GCCCTGCCATAGCCTCAGGTTACTCATATATACTTTAGATTGATTTAAAACTTCATTTTTAATTTAAAAG
GATCTAGGTGAAGATCCTTTTTGATAATCTCATGACCAAAATCCCTTAACGTGAGTTTTCGTTCCACTGA
GCGTCAGACCCCGTAGAAAAGATCAAAGGATCTTCTTGAGATCCTTTTTTTCTGCGCGTAATCTGCTGCT
TGCAAACAAAAAAACCACCGCTACCAGCGGTGGTTTGTTTGCCGGATCAAGAGCTACCAACTCTTTTTCC
GAAGGTAACTGGCTTCAGCAGAGCGCAGATACCAAATACTGTTCTTCTAGTGTAGCCGTAGTTAGGCCAC
CACTTCAAGAACTCTGTAGCACCGCCTACATACCTCGCTCTGCTAATCCTGTTACCAGTGGCTGCTGCCA
GTGGCGATAAGTCGTGTCTTACCGGGTTGGACTCAAGACGATAGTTACCGGATAAGGCGCAGCGGTCGGG
CTGAACGGGGGGTTCGTGCACACAGCCCAGTTTGGAGCGAACGACCTACACCGAACTGAGATACCTACAG
CGTGAGCTATGAGAAAGCGCCACGCTTCCCGAAGGGAGAAAGGCGGACAGGTATCCGGTAAGCGGCAGGG
TCGGAACAGGAGAGCGCACGAGGGAGCTTCCAGGGGGAAACGCCTGGTATCTTTATAGTCCTGTCGGGTT
TCGCCACCTCTGACTTGAGCGTCGATTTTTGTGATGCTCGTCAGGGGGGCGGAGCCTATGGAAAAACGCC
AGCAACGCGGCCTTTTTACGGTTCCTGGCCTTTTGCTGGCCTTTTGCTCACATGTTCTTTCCTGCGTTAT
CCCCTGATTCTGTGGATAACCGTATTACCGCCATGCATTAGTTATTAATAGTAATCAATTACGGGGTCAT
TAGTTCATAGCCCATATATGGAGTTCCG
Features (pLannotate 1.2.2; 19 found; start..end, strand, type, name):
      1..304     +  enhancer       CMV enhancer: human cytomegalovirus immediate early enhancer
    305..508     +  promoter       CMV promoter: human cytomegalovirus (CMV) immediate early promoter
    546..851     +  CDS            SQSTM1 (fragment): SQSTM_HUMAN - Also known as ORCA, OSIL. Experimental evidence at protein level: Swiss-Prot protein existence level 1. Autophagy receptor required for selective macroautophagy (aggrephagy). Functions as a bridge between polyubiquitinated cargo and autophagosomes. Interacts directly with both the cargo to become degraded and an autophagy modifier of the MAP1 LC3 family (PubMed:16286508, PubMed:20168092, PubMed:24128730, PubMed:28404643, PubMed:22622177). Along with WDFY3, involved in the formation and autophagic degradation of cytoplasmic ubiquitin-containing inclusions (p62 bodies, ALIS/aggreso
   1236..1907    +  CDS            AzamiGreen: AzamiGreen is a basic (constitutively fluorescent) green fluorescent protein published in 2003, derived from Galaxea fascicularis. It has low acid sensitivity.
   1959..2237    +  CDS            FRB*: T2098L mutant of FKBP-rapamycin binding domain of human FRAP binds synthetic ligands such as AP21967
   2283..2300    +  CDS            TEV site (fragment): tobacco etch virus (TEV) protease recognition and cleavage site
   2343..3053    +  CDS            mTagBFP2: mTagBFP2 is a basic (constitutively fluorescent) blue fluorescent protein published in 2011, derived from Entacmaea quadricolor. It is reported to be a very rapidly-maturing monomer with very low acid sensitivity.
   3066..3092    +  CDS            3xHA (fragment): three tandem HA epitope tags
   3120..3203    +  CDS            large T antigen (fragment): large T antigen from SV40 (simian virus 40)
   3226..3347    +  polyA_signal   SV40 poly(A) signal: SV40 polyadenylation signal
   3381..3809    -  rep_origin     f1 ori (sequence partly withheld): f1 bacteriophage origin of replication; arrow indicates direction of (+) strand synthesis
   3836..3940    +  promoter       AmpR promoter: bla
   3942..4299    +  promoter       SV40 promoter: SV40 enhancer and early promoter
   4333..5127    +  CDS            NeoR/KanR: aminoglycoside phosphotransferase from Tn5; aph(3')-II (or nptII); confers resistance to neomycin, kanamycin, and G418 (Geneticin®)
   5148..5300    +  CDS            ble (fragment): BLE_KLEPN - Experimental evidence at protein level: Swiss-Prot protein existence level 1. Binding protein with a strong affinity to the bleomycin family of antibiotics. Binds to CL990; an antimitotic-antibiotic compound. From Klebsiella pneumoniae.
   5359..5406    +  polyA_signal   HSV TK poly(A) signal: herpes simplex virus thymidine kinase polyadenylation signal (Cole and Stacy, 1985)
   5497..5513    -  polyA_signal   bGH poly(A) signal (fragment): bovine growth hormone polyadenylation signal
   5735..6323    +  rep_origin     ori: high-copy-number ColE1/pMB1/pBR322/pUC origin of replication
   6438..6497    +  enhancer       CMV enhancer (fragment): human cytomegalovirus immediate early enhancer
