[The description below was written by a language model from this plasmid's Addgene catalogue record and pLannotate feature annotations shown in this document.]
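Description:
pCMV-PB1-AG-FRB-TEVcs-mTagBFP2-HA is a mammalian expression plasmid built on the pAsh-MCL backbone, totalling about 6.5 kb. It replicates in E. coli from a high-copy ColE1/pUC-type origin and also carries an f1 origin. Selection relies on a single NeoR/KanR (Tn5 aminoglycoside phosphotransferase) gene placed behind tandem bacterial (bla) and SV40 early promoters and followed by an HSV TK polyadenylation signal. This gene gives kanamycin resistance in bacteria and could support G418 selection in mammalian cells. Short annotated fragments of ble, bGH poly(A) and SV40 large T antigen appear to be backbone remnants rather than functional units.

The payload is a synthetic fusion open reading frame of roughly 2.25 kb, inserted between AgeI and NotI sites. It is driven by the CMV immediate-early enhancer/promoter and terminated by an SV40 poly(A) signal. From the N-terminus it encodes a fragment of human SQSTM1/p62 corresponding to the PB1 domain, then the green fluorescent protein AzamiGreen. Next comes an FRB domain, which the feature table annotates as the T2098L variant, followed by a TEV protease cleavage site with the sequence variant noted in the record. The fusion ends with the blue fluorescent protein mTagBFP2 and an HA epitope tag.

PB1 and AzamiGreen are both self-associating modules, consistent with the associated publication on synthetic protein condensates that inducibly recruit and release protein activity in living cells. In that context FRB would provide a handle for rapamycin-type, ligand-induced recruitment of FKBP-fused partners. The TEV site would allow proteolytic release of the downstream portion from the scaffold. The stated purpose is expression of a protein of interest fused to the C-terminus of this scaffold, with mTagBFP2-HA acting as a trackable cargo module.
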