Addgene plasmid #178868: pCMV-PB1-AG-FRB-TEVcs-mTagBFP2-HA
Purpose: Mammalian expression of a protein of interest fused to the C-terminus of PB1-AzamiGreen-FRB-TEVcs-mTagBFP-HA
Depositing lab: Shinya Tsukiji. Publication: Synthetic Protein Condensates That Inducibly Recruit and Release Protein Activity in Living Cells. Yoshikawa M, Yoshii T, Ikuta M, Tsukiji S. J Am Chem Soc. 2021 May 5;143(17):6434-6446. doi: 10.1021/jacs.0c12375. Epub 2021 Apr 23. PubMed 33890764.
Backbone
  Vector backbone: pAsh-MCL
  Backbone manufacturer: MBL International
  Backbone size w/o insert (bp): 4244
  Vector type: Mammalian Expression
Growth in bacteria
  Bacterial resistance: Kanamycin, 50 μg/mL
  Growth temperature: 37°C
  Growth strain: DH5alpha
  Copy number: High Copy
Gene/Insert
  Gene/Insert name: PB1-AzamiGreen-FRB-TEVcs(ENLYFQL)-mTagBFP2-HA
  Species: Synthetic
  Insert size (bp): 2254
  Promoter: CMV
  Cloning method: Restriction Enzyme; 5′ cloning site AgeI (not destroyed); 3′ cloning site NotI (not destroyed)
Terms and licenses: Academic/Nonprofit Terms; Industry Terms: Not Available to Industry
How to cite: pCMV-PB1-AG-FRB-TEVcs-mTagBFP2-HA was a gift from Shinya Tsukiji (Addgene plasmid # 178868 ; http://n2t.net/addgene:178868 ; RRID:Addgene_178868)
